Addgene plasmid #84527: pDONR221-rap1-K9R
Purpose: This plasmid can be used as a donor for subcloning into Gateway destination vectors.
Depositing lab: Jorrit Enserink. Depositing organization: Oslo University Hospital Rikshospitalet. Publication: Sumoylation of Rap1 mediates the recruitment of TFIID to promote transcription of ribosomal protein genes. Chymkowitch P, Nguea AP, Aanes H, Koehler CJ, Thiede B, Lorenz S, Meza-Zepeda LA, Klungland A, Enserink JM. Genome Res. 2015 Jun;25(6):897-906. doi: 10.1101/gr.185793.114. Epub 2015 Mar 23. PubMed 25800674.
Backbone
  Vector backbone: pDONR221
  Vector type: Gateway donor plasmid
Growth in bacteria
  Bacterial resistance: Kanamycin, 50 μg/mL
  Growth temperature: 37°C
  Growth strain: DH5alpha
  Copy number: Unknown
Gene/Insert
  Gene/Insert name: RAP1
  Species: S. cerevisiae (budding yeast)
  Mutation: K(43,61,69,117,240,246,527,582,651)R
  Entrez Gene: RAP1 (a.k.a. YNL216W, GRC4, GRF1, TBA1, TUF1)
  Promoter: none
  Cloning method: Gateway Cloning
  Sequencing primers: 5′ M13-F20; 3′ M13R
Terms and licenses: Academic/Nonprofit Terms; Industry Terms: Not Available to Industry
Depositor comments: Mutation numbering may differ from listed mutations, but depositor confirms that the correct mutations are present within the plasmid.
How to cite: pDONR221-rap1-K9R was a gift from Jorrit Enserink (Addgene plasmid # 84527 ; http://n2t.net/addgene:84527 ; RRID:Addgene_84527)
