[The description below was written by a language model from this plasmid's Addgene catalogue record.]
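Description:
pDONR221-rap1-K9R is a Gateway entry-type clone built in the pDONR221 donor backbone and carrying a mutant allele of the budding yeast gene RAP1 (YNL216W, also known as GRC4, GRF1, TBA1 or TUF1). It is propagated in standard E. coli cloning strains under kanamycin selection; the record lists the copy number as unknown, and no feature table is provided, so the origin of replication and other backbone elements are not itemised. The insert was introduced by Gateway recombination, so the coding sequence is expected to sit between attL-type recombination sites that allow transfer by an LR reaction into any compatible destination vector. M13 forward and reverse priming sites flank the cassette for sequence verification.

The insert has no promoter of its own, consistent with its role as a shuttle for the open reading frame rather than an expression construct; expression, tags and host-specific selection come from whichever destination vector is chosen. The "K9R" allele replaces nine lysines with arginines (listed as positions 43, 61, 69, 117, 240, 246, 527, 582 and 651). The depositor notes that residue numbering may differ from this list but confirms that the intended substitutions are present. Lysine-to-arginine changes preserve positive charge while removing sites of lysine modification. The associated publication concerns Rap1 sumoylation and its role in recruiting TFIID to ribosomal protein genes, so this allele presumably serves as a sumoylation-deficient Rap1 variant, although the record does not say so explicitly. The stated purpose is simply to act as a donor for subcloning rap1-K9R into Gateway destination vectors.
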