>Addgene plasmid #84527 | pDONR221-rap1-K9R | addgene partial sequence | sequence record 163040 | M13-F20 5'-TGTAAAACGACGGCCAGT-3'
ATTTTATTTTGACTGATAGTGACCTGTTCGTTGCAACAAATTGATGAGCAATGCTTTTTTATAATGCCAA
CTTTGTACAAAAAAGCAGGCTCTATGTCTAGTCCAGATGATTTTGAAACTGCACCAGCAGAATATGTTGA
TGCATTGGATCCGAGTATGGTCGTTGTTGACAGTGGTTCTGCTGCAGTCACAGCGCCATCGGATTCAGCC
GCTGAGGTAAGAGCTAATCAAAACGAAGAAAACACTGGTGCTACTGCTGCTGAAACTAGTGAGAAAGTGG
ATCAGACGGAGGTCGAAAAGAAAGATGATGATGATACCACTGAAGTCGGTGTAACAACTACCACGCCTTC
CATTGCTGATACTGCTGCTACCGCTAACATTGCTTCGACATCAGGTGCATCTGTTACTGAACCTACTACT
GATGACACCGCTGCTGATGAGAGAAGAGAACAAGTAAGTGGTCCTCCTCTGTCAAATATGAAATTCTATC
TTAATCGCGACGCGGATGCGCATGACTCTTTAAATGATATTGATCAATTAGCGCGTCTGATTAGAGCAAA
CGGTGGTGAAGTGCTAGACTCCAAGCCAAGAGAATCAAAAGAGAATGTTTTCATCGTGTCACCCTATAAT
CATACCAATTTACCAACGGTAACTCCGACTTATATTAAGGCATGTTGTCAAAGCAACTCGCTACTGAACA
TGGAAAATTATTTAGTACCATACGATAACTTTAGAGAAGTTGTCGATAGTAGGTTGCAGGAGGAATCGCA
TTCTAATGGTGTAGATAATAGCAATAGCAATAGCGATAACAGAGATTCTATCAGGCCCAGAACAGAAATA
ATCTCTACGAATACTAATGGCGCTACGGAAGACTCAACCAGCGAAAAAGTTATGGTAGACGCTGAACAAC
AAGCTAGATTACAAGAGCAAGCTCAGCTCCTTCGTCAACATGTAAGCAGCACCGCATCAATCACAAGCGG
AGGGCACAATGACTTGGTCCAGATCGAACAACCTCAAA
