>Addgene plasmid #84527 | pDONR221-rap1-K9R | addgene partial sequence | sequence record 163041 | M13-Rev 5'-CAGGAAACAGCTATGACC-3'
NNNNNNNNNNNNGGGNNNNCAGCTGGATGGCAAATAATGATTTTATTTTGACTGATAGTGACCTGTTCGT
TGCAACAAATTGATAAGCAATGCTTTCTTATAATGCCAACTTTGTACAAGAAAGCTGGGTTTAACAGGTC
CTTCTCAAAAAATCTTTTCCTCATTTCCATTCTACCAGTTCCATGCTTTTTAACCAGTTTCCTTATTTGT
TCTTGATCATTGCTTTTTAGCGATTCGTCGTCATCATGTGTCCAAATACCAGGAACGTTGGGAGGAGGAT
TAACATTGTCCTTAAACATGTTCAAGAAATAGCGAGGAAAGACCATCAGATCCCCGGATAAACACGTCAA
TATGCTCGTACTGAAATTTTTACGTATACCAGTTTCATCGCAAAGATCCTGTACCAGTTTTTCAGCCTGT
GATGGCTCATAATCTCCTGAAATAACTTCATGAAGTTTATCCATAAATTGTCTCGTACTGCCAAAATGAA
AGAACAATGGCAGGAAAAGATCTGTTGTTGCAATTTTTGGTGGAAAGCTTATGGTATCAGGATCAATATT
ATCATATATATCTTCATTCGAAAAATCGCTTCTTATAGCTTCCGCAATCTCGTGTGGATACTCAAAGGGC
AAACTATTTGAAATATTGGATAGATCATTTCTTAAACTGGAAATGAAATTCATGGTATCTTCGTCCAGTA
ATTCGTTTTCTGGTATAGCGTAAGAGTTGGAAGCAGCGGCAGCAGCAGCGGCAGCAGCATTAGCGGACGC
TGCATTGGCAGTAGGCTGAACATTTCTTTGAGAACTATAATTTCTTGCCCTCTTGGCGGCAGAGTTATAA
TTGCCAGGAGTGGGAACGCCAGGCCTCTTGGGTCTATTGGTGAGGTTCTTCATCGGTTCCNGCTCTCTAT
TCTGAGCTTTTTCAGCTTCATAATAACTAATATAATCATCAATGCCGTAAGCGAGAAGAACTTCCTAAAC
CTATCTCTCCAAGCATTCTCAGTATGTGCTGCATGCTNTTCGGCAAATGCTTGAAAAATTCTC
