>Addgene plasmid #84527 | pDONR221-rap1-K9R | addgene partial sequence | sequence record 165051 | RAP1-F 5'-gcagatgaggggaatgcatc-3'
TTTCGAGAGGCGCTTTGCCCTCCCACAATAAAGCTTCTTTTACAGATGAGGAAGATGAGTTTATTTTGGA
TGTTGTGAGAAAAAATCCAACCAGGCGTACAACACATACTCTTTACGATGAAATATCCCATTATGTGCCT
AACCACACGGGTAATTCTATTAGGCACCGATTTAGAGTCTATCTTTCCAAAAGACTAGAGTACGTTTATG
AGGTTGACAAGTTTGGTAAATTGGTTAGAGACGACGATGGAAATCTGATAAAGACTAAAGTTTTGCCACC
ATCAATTAAAAGGAAATTTTCAGCAGATGAAGATTACACTTTGGCAATCGCGGTCAGAAGACAGTTTTAT
CGTGATTTGTTTCAAATCGACCCTGATACTGGAAGATCACTTATCACAGATGAGGATACACCCACTGCTA
TAGCGAGGAGGAATATGACAATGGATCCAAATCATGTGCCAGGGAGTGAACCCAACTTTGCAGCTTACAG
AACCCAAAGCCGTAGGGGACCGATTGCACGAGAATTTTTCAAGCATTTTGCCGAAGAGCATGCAGCACAT
ACTGAGAATGCTTGGAGAGATAGGTTTAGGAAGTTTCTTCTCGCTTACGGCATTGATGATTATATTAGTT
ATTATGAAGCTGAAAAAGCTCAGAATAGAGAGCCGGAACCGATGAAGAACCTCACCAATAGACCCAAGAG
GCCTGGCGTTCCCACTCCTGGCAATTATAACTCTGCCGCCAAGAGGGCAAGAAATTATAGTTCTCAAAGA
AATGTTCAGCCTACTGCCAATGCAGCGTCCGCTAATGCTGCTGCCGCTGCTGCTGCCGCTGCTTCCAACT
CTTACGCTATACCAGAAAACGAATTACTGGACGAAGATACCATGAATTTCATTTCCAGTTTAA
